>Addgene plasmid #199214 | pCMV-BACH1t_RFP | addgene full sequence | sequence record 396465 | Addgene NGS Result
GGGTTCCGCGCACATTTCCCGCCAGATATACGCGTTGACATTGATTATTGACTAGTTATTAATAGTAATC
AATTACGGGGTCATTAGTTCATAGCCCATATATGGAGTTCCGCGTTACATAACTTACGGTAAATGGCCCG
CCTGGCTGACCGCCCAACGACCCCCGCCCATTGACGTCAATAATGACGTATGTTCCCATAGTAACGCCAA
TAGGGACTTTCCATTGACGTCAATGGGTGGAGTATTTACGGTAAACTGCCCACTTGGCAGTACATCAAGT
GTATCATATGCCAAGTACGCCCCCTATTGACGTCAATGACGGTAAATGGCCCGCCTGGCATTATGCCCAG
TACATGACCTTATGGGACTTTCCTACTTGGCAGTACATCTACGTATTAGTCATCGCTATTACCATGGTGA
TGCGGTTTTGGCAGTACATCAATGGGCGTGGATAGCGGTTTGACTCACGGGGATTTCCAAGTCTCCACCC
CATTGACGTCAATGGGAGTTTGTTTTGGCACCAAAATCAACGGGACTTTCCAAAATGTCGTAACAACTCC
GCCCCATTGACGCAAATGGGCGGTAGGCGTGTACGGTGGGAGGTCTATATAAGCAGAGCTCTCTGGCTAA
CTAGAGAACCCACTGCTTACTGGCTTATCGAAATTAATACGACTCACTATAGGGAGACCCAAGCTTGGTA
CCGAGCTCGGATCCACCGGTCGCCACCATGTCTCTGAGTGAGAACTCGGTTTTTGCCTATGAATCTTCTG
TGCATAGCACCAATGTTTTACTCAGCCTTAATGACCAGCGGAAGAAAGATGTGCTGTGCGATGTCACCAT
CTTTGTGGAGGGACAGCGGTTCCGCGCTCACCGGTCCGTGCTGGCGGCATGCAGCAGTTACTTCCACTCA
AGAATCGTAGGCCAGGCTGATGGAGAGCTGAACATTACTCTTCCAGAAGAGGTGACAGTTAAAGGATTTG
AACCTTTAATTCAGTTTGCCTACACTGCTAAACTGATTTTAAGTAAAGAGAATGTGGATGAAGTGTGCAA
ATGTGTGGAGTTTTTAAGTGTACATAATATTGAGGAATCCTGCTTTCAGTTTCTGAAATTTAAGTTTTTG
GACTCCACTGCAGACCAGCAAGAATGCCCAAGAAAAAAATGCTTTTCATCACACTGTCAGAAAACAGACC
TTAAACTTTCACTTTTGGACCAGAGGGATCTAGAAACTGATGAAGTGGAGGAATTTCTGGAAAATAAAAA
TGTTCAGACTCCTCAGTGTAAACTCCGCAGGTATCAAGGAAATGCAAAAGCCTCACCTCCTCTACAAGAC
AGTGCCAGTCAGACATATGAGTCCATGTGCTTAGAGAAGGATGCTGCTCTGGCCTTGCCTTCTTTATGCC
CCAAATACAGAAAATTCCAAAAAGCATTTGGAACTGACAGAGTCCGTACTGGGGAATCTAGTGTCAAAGA
CATTCATGCTTCTGTTCAGCCAAATGAAAGGTCTGAAAATGAATGCCTGGGAGGAGTCCCGGAGTGTAGA
GATTTGCAGGTGATGTTAAAATGTGACGAAAGTAAATTAGCAATGGAACCTGAAGAAACGAAGAAAGATC
CTGCTTCTCAGTGCCCAACTGAAAAATCAGAAGTGACTCCTTTCCCCCACAATTCTTCCATAGACCCTCA
TGGACTTTATTCTTTGTCTCTTTTACACACATATGACCAATATGGTGACTTGAATTTTGCTGGTATGCAA
AACACAACAGTGTTAACAGAAAAGCCTTTGTCAGGTACAGACGTCCAAGAAAAAACATTTGGTGAAAGTC
AGGATTTACCTTTGAAATCCGACTTGGGCACCAGGGAAGATAGTAGTGTTGCATCTAGTGATAGGAGTAG
TGTGGAGCGAGAAGTGGCAGAACACCTAGCAAAAGGCTTCTGGAGTGACATTTGCAGCACGGACACTCCT
TGCCAAATGCAGTTATCACCTGCTGTGGCCAAAGATGGCTCAGAACAGATCTCACAGAAACGGTCTGAGT
GTCCGTGGTTAGGTATCAGGATTAGTGAGAGCCCAGAACCAGGTCAAAGGACTTTCACAACATTAAGTTC
TGTCAACTGCCCTTTTATAAGTACTCTGAGTACTGAAGGCTGTTCAAGCAATTTGGAAATTGGAAACGAT
GATTATGTTTCAGAACCCCAGCAAGAACCTTGCCCATATGCTTGTGTCATTAGCTTGGGAGACGACTCTG
AGACGGACACCGAAGGAGACAGTGAATCCTGTTCAGCCAGAGAACAAGAATGTGAGGTAAAACTGCCATT
CAATGCACAACGGATAATTTCACTGTCTCGAAATGATTTTCAGTCCTTGTTGAAAATGCACAAGCTTACT
CCAGAACAGCTGGATTGTATCCATGATATTCGAAGAAGAAGTAAAAACAGAATTGCTGCACAGCGCTGTC
GCAAGAGAAAACTTGACTGTATACAGAATCTTGAATCAGAAATTGAGAAGCTGGGTTCTGTGGAAAATCT
GATGTGCCAAGAAGTGTTCCATACCATTCTGAGAACTCTGGATACCTGCTCAGACAGCTCTGTTTCAGCT
AAACAGTAAGCGACTCTAGAGGGCCCTATTCTATAGTGTCACCTAAATGCTAGAGCTCGCTGATCAGCCT
CGACTGTGCCTTCTAGTTGCCAGCCATCTGTTGTTTGCCCCTCCCCCGTGCCTTCCTTGACCCTGGAAGG
TGCCACTCCCACTGTCCTTTCCTAATAAAATGAGGAAATTGCATCGCATTGTCTGAGTAGGTGTCATTCT
ATTCTGGGGGGTGGGGTGGGGCAGGACAGCAAGGGGGAGGATTGGGAAGACAATAGCAGGCATGCTGGGG
ATGCGGTGGGCTCTATGGCTTGTCGACGAAGGCTCTCTCGAGATGCATGCGTCAATTTTACGCAGACTAT
CTTTCTAGGGTTAATCTAGCTGCATCAGGATCATATCGTCGGGTCTTTTTTCCGGCTCAGTCATCGCCCA
AGCTGGCGCTATCTGGGCATCGGGGAGGAAGAAGCCCGTGGGGTAGGGGAGGCGCTTTTCCCAAGGCAGT
CTGGAGCATGCGCTTTAGCAGCCCCGCTGGGCACTTGGCGCTACACAAGTGGCCTCTGGCCTCGCACACA
TTCCACATCCACCGGTAGGCGCCAACCGGCTCCGTTCTTTGGTGGCCCCTTCGCGCCACCTTCTACTCCT
CCCCTAGTCAGGAAGTTCCCCCCCGCCCCGCAGCTCGCGTCGTGCAGGACGTGACAAATGGAAGTAGCAC
GTCTCACTAGTCTCGTGCAGATGGACAGCACCGCTGAGCAATGGAAGCGGGTAGGCCTTTGGGGCAGCGG
CCAATAGCAGCTTTGCTCCTTCGCTTTCTGGGCTCAGAGGCTGGGAAGGGGTGTGTCCGGGGGCGGGCTC
AGGGGCGGGCTCAGGGGCGGGGCGGGCGCCCGAAGGTCCTCCGGAGGCCCGGCATTCTGCACGCTTCAAA
AGCGCACGTCTGCCGCGCTGTTCTCCTCTTCCTCATCTCCGGGCCTTTCGACCTGCAGCGACCCGCTTAA
CAGCGTCAACAGCGTGCCGGCCACCATGGCCCTTAGTAAGCACGGCCTGACTAAGGACATGACCATGAAG
TACCATATGGAGGGCTCGGTGGACGGGCACAAGTTCGTGATTACGGGCCACGGGAACGGCAACCCATTCG
AGGGGAAACAGACAATGAACCTGTGTGTGGTGGAAGGCGGACCCCTGCCCTTCTCGGAGGACATCCTGTC
CGCAACCTTTGACTACGGCAATCGCGTGTTCACAGAGTATCCACAGGGTATGGTGGATTTCTTTAAGAAC
AGCTGTCCCGCAGGATACACCTGGCACCGCAGCCTGCTCTTCGAGGACGGGGCGGTGTGTACCACCTCCG
CTGATATCACCGTGTCCGTCGAGGAGAACTGCTTCTACCACAACAGCAAATTCCACGGCGTGAACTTTCC
TGCCGACGGGCCTGTGATGAAGAAAATGACTACGAATTGGGAGCCCAGCTGCGAGAAAATCATCCCGGTC
CCTCGTCAGGGAATCTTGAAGGGCGACATCGCAATGTACCTCCTGCTCAAGGACGGGGGAAGATACCGAT
GCCAGTTCGATACCATCTACAAGGCAAAGTCCGATCCCAAGGAGATGCCAGAGTGGCACTTCATCCAGCA
CAAACTCACCCGCGAGGACCGCTCAGATGCCAAGAACCAGAAGTGGCAACTGGTCGAGCACGCCGTGGCA
TCCCGTAGCGCCCTGCCAGGGTAATTCGAATTTAAATCGGATCCCTGTGCCTTCTAGTTGCCAGCCATCT
GTTGTTTGCCCCTCCCCCGTGCCTTCCTTGACCCTGGAAGGTGCCACTCCCACTGTCCTTTCCTAATAAA
ATGAGGAAATTGCATCGCATTGTCTGAGTAGGTGTCATTCTATTCTGGGGGGTGGGGTGGGGCAGGACAG
CAAGGGGGAGGATTGGGAAGACAATAGCAGGCATGCTGGGGATGCGGTGGGCTCTATGGAGATCTGCGGC
CGCGAAGGATCTGCGATCGCTCCGGTGCCCGTCAGTGGGCAGAGCGCACATCGCCCACAGTCCCCGAGAA
GTTGGGGGGAGGGGTCGGCAATTGAACGGGTGCCTAGAGAAAAGGCCAGGAACCGTAAAAAGGCCGCGTT
GCTGGCGTTTTTCCATAGGCTCCGCCCCCCTGACGAGCATCACAAAAATCGACGCTCAAGTCAGAGGTGG
CGAAACCCGACAGGACTATAAAGATACCAGGCGTTTCCCCCTGGAAGCTCCCTCGTGCGCTCTCCTGTTC
CGACCCTGCCGCTTACCGGATACCTGTCCGCCTTTCTCCCTTCGGGAAGCGTGGCGCTTTCTCATAGCTC
ACGCTGTAGGTATCTCAGTTCGGTGTAGGTCGTTCGCTCCAAGCTGGGCTGTGTGCACGAACCCCCCGTT
CAGCCCGACCGCTGCGCCTTATCCGGTAACTATCGTCTTGAGTCCAACCCGGTAAGACACGACTTATCGC
CACTGGCAGCAGCCACTGGTAACAGGATTAGCAGAGCGAGGTATGTAGGCGGTGCTACAGAGTTCTTGAA
GTGGTGGCCTAACTACGGCTACACTAGAAGAACAGTATTTGGTATCTGCGCTCTGCTGAAGCCAGTTACC
TTCGGAAAAAGAGTTGGTAGCTCTTGATCCGGCAAACAAACCACCGCTGGTAGCGGTGGTTTTTTTGTTT
GCAAGCAGCAGATTACGCGCAGAAAAAAAGGATCTCAAGAAGATCCTTTGATCTTTTCTACGGGGTCTGA
CGCTCAGTGGAACGAAAACTCACGTTAAGGGATTTTGGTCATGAGATTATCAAAAAGGATCTTCACCTAG
ATCCTTTTAAATTAAAAATGAAGTTTTAAATCAATCTAAAGTATATATGAGTAAACTTGGTCTGACAGTT
ACCAATGCTTAATCAGTGAGGCACCTATCTCAGCGATCTGTCTATTTCGTTCATCCATAGTTGCCTGACT
CCCCGTCGTGTAGATAACTACGATACGGGAGGGCTTACCATCTGGCCCCAGTGCTGCAATGATACCGCGA
GACCCACGCTCACCGGCTCCAGATTTATCAGCAATAAACCAGCCAGCCGGAAGGGCCGAGCGCAGAAGTG
GTCCTGCAACTTTATCCGCCTCCATCCAGTCTATTAATTGTTGCCGGGAAGCTAGAGTAAGTAGTTCGCC
AGTTAATAGTTTGCGCAACGTTGTTGCCATTGCTACAGGCATCGTGGTGTCACGCTCGTCGTTTGGTATG
GCTTCATTCAGCTCCGGTTCCCAACGATCAAGGCGAGTTACATGATCCCCCATGTTGTGCAAAAAAGCGG
TTAGCTCCTTCGGTCCTCCGATCGTTGTCAGAAGTAAGTTGGCCGCAGTGTTATCACTCATGGTTATGGC
AGCACTGCATAATTCTCTTACTGTCATGCCATCCGTAAGATGCTTTTCTGTGACTGGTGAGTACTCAACC
AAGTCATTCTGAGAATAGTGTATGCGGCGACCGAGTTGCTCTTGCCCGGCGTCAATACGGGATAATACCG
CGCCACATAGCAGAACTTTAAAAGTGCTCATCATTGGAAAACGTTCTTCGGGGCGAAAACTCTCAAGGAT
CTTACCGCTGTTGAGATCCAGTTCGATGTAACCCACTCGTGCACCCAACTGATCTTCAGCATCTTTTACT
TTCACCAGCGTTTCTGGGTGAGCAAAAACAGGAAGGCAAAATGCCGCAAAAAAGGGAATAAGGGCGACAC
GGAAATGTTGAATACTCATACTCTTCCTTTTTCAATATTATTGAAGCATTTATCAGGGTTATTGTCTCAT
GAGCGGATACATATTTGAATGTATTTAGAAAAATAAACAAATAG
Features (pLannotate 1.2.2; 16 found; start..end, strand, type, name):
     37..416     +  enhancer       CMV enhancer: human cytomegalovirus immediate early enhancer
    417..620     +  promoter       CMV promoter: human cytomegalovirus (CMV) immediate early promoter
    616..649     +  LTR            5' LTR (truncated) (fragment): truncated 5' long terminal repeat (LTR) from HIV-1
    665..683     +  promoter       T7 promoter: promoter for bacteriophage T7 RNA polymerase
    728..2500    +  CDS            BACH1 (fragment): BACH1_HUMAN - Experimental evidence at protein level: Swiss-Prot protein existence level 1. Transcriptional regulator that acts as repressor or activator, depending on the context. Binds to NF-E2 DNA binding sites. Plays important roles in coordinating transcription activation and repression by MAFK (By similarity). Together with MAF, represses the transcription of genes under the control of the NFE2L2 oxidative stress pathway (PubMed:24035498). From Homo sapiens (Human).
   2620..2638    -  promoter       SP6 promoter: promoter for bacteriophage SP6 RNA polymerase
   2664..2888    +  polyA_signal   bGH poly(A) signal: bovine growth hormone polyadenylation signal
   2960..3049    +  CDS            B (fragment): PORTL_LAMBD - Experimental evidence at protein level: Swiss-Prot protein existence level 1. Forms the portal vertex of the capsid (PubMed:6228056, PubMed:6232391). This portal plays critical roles in head assembly, genome packaging, neck/tail attachment, and genome ejection (Probable). The portal protein multimerizes as a single ring-shaped homododecamer arranged around a central channel (PubMed:6232391). Binds to the terminase subunits to form the packaging machine (PubMed:7799432). From Escherichia phage lambda (Bacteriophage lambda).
   3051..3550    +  promoter       PGK promoter: mouse phosphoglycerate kinase 1 promoter
   3552..3570    +  promoter       Mini-TK promoter (fragment): minimal herpes simplex virus (HSV) thymidine kinase promoter
   3596..4291    +  CDS            amilFP593: amilFP593 is a basic (constitutively fluorescent) red fluorescent protein published in 2007, derived from Acropora millepora.
   4315..4539    +  polyA_signal   bGH poly(A) signal: bovine growth hormone polyadenylation signal
   4587..4661    +  promoter       EF-1α core promoter (fragment): core promoter for human elongation factor EF-1α
   4700..5288    -  rep_origin     ori: high-copy-number ColE1/pMB1/pBR322/pUC origin of replication
   5459..6319    -  CDS            AmpR: β-lactamase; bla; confers resistance to ampicillin, carbenicillin, and related antibiotics
   6320..10      -  promoter       AmpR promoter (across the origin): bla
