[The description below was written by a language model from this plasmid's Addgene catalogue record and pLannotate feature annotations shown in this document.]
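Description:
pCMV-BACH1t_RFP is a mammalian expression plasmid built on the LPUtopia-7 backbone for constitutive expression of BACH1t, the C-terminally truncated isoform of human BACH1 (BTB domain and CNC homolog 1). BACH1 is a transcriptional regulator that binds NF-E2 sites and, together with small MAF proteins, represses genes of the NFE2L2 oxidative stress pathway. The plasmid is propagated in E. coli through a high-copy ColE1/pUC-type origin and selected with ampicillin via the β-lactamase gene and its own promoter. No mammalian drug-selection marker is annotated, so the fluorescent reporter appears to be the means of identifying cells that carry the plasmid.

The payload consists of two independent transcription units in the same orientation. In the first, the CMV immediate-early enhancer and promoter drive the BACH1t coding region, which is annotated as a fragment of BACH1, consistent with the truncated isoform. It is terminated by a bovine growth hormone polyadenylation signal, and T7 and SP6 promoters flank the insert. In the second, the mouse PGK promoter drives a red fluorescent protein that the annotation matches to amilFP593 from Acropora millepora, followed by a second bGH poly(A) signal. Short annotated fragments (truncated HIV-1 LTR, lambda portal protein, mini-TK and EF-1α core promoter pieces) look like junction or backbone remnants rather than functional elements.

The sequenced record is 6,414 nt, whereas the catalogue lists a total size of 9,832 bp; this discrepancy is not explained by the record. The construct was deposited with a study of how levels of this metastasis activator affect cell invasion, where it would serve for BACH1t overexpression with RFP marking transfected cells.
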