Addgene plasmid #199214: pCMV-BACH1t_RFP
Purpose: BACH1 C-terminus truncated isoform - BACH1t expression plasmid with a RFP reporter on the backbone.
Depositing lab: Gabor Balazsi. Depositing organization: Stony Brook University. Publication: Nonmonotone invasion landscape by noise-aware control of metastasis activator levels. Wan Y, Cohen J, Szenk M, Farquhar KS, Coraci D, Krzyszton R, Azukas J, Van Nest N, Smashnov A, Chern YJ, De Martino D, Nguyen LC, Bien H, Bravo-Cordero JJ, Chan CH, Rosner MR, Balazsi G. Nat Chem Biol. 2023 Jul;19(7):887-899. doi: 10.1038/s41589-023-01344-z. Epub 2023 May 25. PubMed 37231268.
Backbone
  Vector backbone: LPUtopia-7
  Backbone manufacturer: Balazsi Lab
  Backbone size w/o insert (bp): 4139
  Total vector size (bp): 9832
  Vector type: Mammalian Expression
Growth in bacteria
  Bacterial resistance: Ampicillin, 100 μg/mL
  Growth temperature: 37°C
  Growth strain: DH5alpha
  Copy number: High Copy
Gene/Insert 1
  Gene/Insert name: BACH1t (alt name: BTB domain and CNC homolog 1, transcript variant t)
  Species: H. sapiens (human)
  Insert size (bp): 1872
  GenBank ID: NR_027655.3
  Entrez Gene: BACH1 (a.k.a. BACH-1, BTBD24)
  Promoter: CMV
  Cloning method: Gibson Cloning
  Sequencing primers: 5′ gacattgattattgactagt; 3′ AAACAGTAAgcgactctaga
Gene/Insert 2
  Gene/Insert name: RFP (alt name: RFP)
  Species: Synthetic
  Promoter: PGK
  Cloning method: Gibson Cloning
  Sequencing primers: 5′ AAGAAGCCCGTGgggtag; 3′ cagggtaattcgaatttaaa
Terms and licenses: Academic/Nonprofit Terms; Industry Terms: Not Available to Industry
How to cite: pCMV-BACH1t_RFP was a gift from Gabor Balazsi (Addgene plasmid # 199214 ; http://n2t.net/addgene:199214 ; RRID:Addgene_199214)
